>Addgene plasmid #50281 | pICH71301 | addgene full sequence | sequence record 497559 | Addgene NGS Result
GCCTTTTACGTAATGGACAAATTCTTCCAACTGATCTGCGCGCGAGGCCAAGCGATCTTCTTCTTGTCCA
AGATAAGCCTGTCTAGCTTCAAGTATGACGGGCTGATACTGGGCCGGCAGGCGCTCCATTGCCCAGTCGG
CAGCGACATCCTTCGGCGCGATTTTGCCGGTTACTGCGCTGTACCAAATGCGGGACAACGTAAGCACTAC
ATTTCGCTCATCGCCAGCCCAGTCGGGCGGCGAGTTCCATAGCGTTAAGGTTTCATTTAGCGCCTCAAAT
AGATCCTGTTCAGGAACCGGATCAAAGAGTTCCTCCGCCGCTGGACCTACCAAGGCAACGCTATGTTCTC
TTGCTTTTGTCAGCAAGATAGCCAGATCAATGTCGATCGTGGCTGGCTCGAAGATACCTGCAAGAATGTC
ATTGCGCTGCCATTCTCCAAATTGCAGTTCGCGCTTAGCTGGATAACGCCACGGAATGATGTCGTCGTGC
ACAACAATGGTGACTTCTACAGCGCGGAGAATCTCGCTCTCTCCAGGGGAAGCCGAAGTTTCCAAAAGGT
CGTTGATCAAAGCTCGCCGCGTTGTTTCATCAAGCCTTACGGTCACCGTAACCAGCAAATCAATATCGCT
GTGTGGCTTCAGGCCGCCATCCACTGCGGAGCCGTACAAATGTACGGCCAGCAACGTCGGTTCGAGATGG
CGCTCGATGACGCCAACTACCTCTGATAGTTGAGTCGATACTTCGGCGATCACCGCTTCCCTCATGATGT
TTAACTTTGTTTTAGGGCGACTGCCCTGCTGCGTAACATCGTTGCTGCTCCATAACATCAAACATCGACC
CACGGCGTAACGCGCTTGCTGCTTGGATGCCCGAGGCATAGACTGTACCCCAAAAAAAAACAGTCATAAC
AAGCCATGAAAACCGCCACTGCGCCGTTACCACCGCTGCGTTCGGTCAAGGTTCTGGACCAGTTGCGTGA
GCGCATACTCTTCCTTTTTCAATATTATTGAAGCATTTATCAGGGTTATTGTCTCATGAGCGGATACATA
TTTGAATGTATTTAGAAAAATAAACAAATAGGGGTTCCGCGCACATTTCCCCGAAAAGTGCCACCTGACG
TCTAAGAAACCATTATTATCATGACATTAACCTATAAAAATAGGCGTATCACGAGGCCCTTTCGTCCACT
GAAGAGCCACTTCGTGGTCTCACATTTTGCTTCTTCTCTCTTTTTTTGGTTCAATATGAACCTTTTGATG
TCCACTATCCTTTTATATAATGAAATGATAAGGTTTTTGATATGTTATGTGGTTCTTGATAACATTATAC
AATTACTTAATATCTACATATGAAAGGTTGGAATTTTTTTTAAGTCACCACAATAGAGGTGACACGTGTA
AGCACCTCGTTAATCTTATCTCATCCAAGATGGGGGTAGGAAGAGGATATGAATGTATGATTGAGGTTGG
TTTTGAGTTTTTTTTTTTTTTTTTTTTGAGTCCTTCAACTTGTTATTTTAATTTTTTTTTGGTGGGGGAG
GAGGGGGGTTGAAATATTTATCATATAGTAGTCCAAAGTAAATTGATAGCTAGAGTACTTGTTTGCTTGC
TTATATTGTCCTCAACTTTATGTAATACCATGATTCCAACTTAGACACTCTTTTAAGTTGTAATTTTCAT
TATTTTCTTTTTTTAGAGTTTTATGTTGAATTCGCATAATTTTCAATCGGATAATACAAGAAAAATAATA
TTTTAGTATAATTTTATACATGAAATTTCGGGAAGGTAGGATATACGGATTGTTTGTCGGATCAGAGACT
TTACTCGTACCTTTGTAACTGTTGATCCCAAATACAGATAGTGACTCCAGAGTTATATATTATACCTATA
GAGACTAATATGATTTAGTGTTATTAAAATTAGTATTACTAATTAATTGTAATGCCCCATGAATTCTCCT
GAGACCACAGAGTGATTAATGAATCGGCCAACGCGCGGGGAGAGGCGGTTTGCGTATTGGGCGCTCTTCC
GCTTCCTCGCTCACTGACTCGCTGCGCTCGGTCGTTCGGCTGCGGCGAGCGGTATCAGCTCACTCAAAGG
CGGTAATACGGTTATCCACAGAATCAGGGGATAACGCAGGAAAGAACATGTGAGCAAAAGGCCAGCAAAA
GGCCAGGAACCGTAAAAAGGCCGCGTTGCTGGCGTTTTTCCATAGGCTCCGCCCCCCTGACGAGCATCAC
AAAAATCGACGCTCAAGTCAGAGGTGGCGAAACCCGACAGGACTATAAAGATACCAGGCGTTTCCCCCTG
GAAGCTCCCTCGTGCGCTCTCCTGTTCCGACCCTGCCGCTTACCGGATACCTGTCCGCCTTTCTCCCTTC
GGGAAGCGTGGCGCTTTCTCATAGCTCACGCTGTAGGTATCTCAGTTCGGTGTAGGTCGTTCGCTCCAAG
CTGGGCTGTGTGCACGAACCCCCCGTTCAGCCCGACCGCTGCGCCTTATCCGGTAACTATCGTCTTGAGT
CCAACCCGGTAAGACACGACTTATCGCCACTGGCAGCAGCCACTGGTAACAGGATTAGCAGAGCGAGGTA
TGTAGGCGGTGCTACAGAGTTCTTGAAGTGGTGGCCTAACTACGGCTACACTAGAAGAACAGTATTTGGT
ATCTGCGCTCTGCTGAAGCCAGTTACCTTCGGAAAAAGAGTTGGTAGCTCTTGATCCGGCAAACAAACCA
CCGCTGGTAGCGGTGGTTTTTTTGTTTGCAAGCAGCAGATTACGCGCAGAAAAAAAGGATCTCAAGAAGA
TCCTTTGATCTTTTCTACGGGGTCTGACGCTCAGTGGAACGAAAACTCACGTTAAGGGATTTTGGTCATG
AGATTATCAAAAAGGATCTTCACCTAGATCCTTTTAAATTAAAAATGAAGTTTTAAATCAATCTAAAGTA
TATATGAGTAAACTTGGTCTGACAGTTATTTGCCGACTACCTTGGTGATCTC
Features (pLannotate 1.2.2; 6 found; start..end, strand, type, name):
    772..828     -  CDS            GmR (fragment): gentamycin acetyltransferase; aacC1; confers resistance to gentamycin
    916..996     +  CDS            int (fragment): INT2_ECOLX - Protein inferred from homology: Swiss-Prot protein existence level 3. Putative integrase believed to be involved in the insertion of antibiotic resistance genes into plasmids and transposons. From Escherichia coli.
    987..1091    -  promoter       AmpR promoter: bla
   1975..2024    -  CDS            lacI (fragment): lac repressor; lacI; The lac repressor binds to the lac operator to inhibit transcription in E. coli. This inhibition can be relieved by adding lactose or isopropyl-β-D-thiogalactopyranoside (IPTG).
   2207..2795    -  rep_origin     ori: high-copy-number ColE1/pMB1/pBR322/pUC origin of replication
   2969..765     -  CDS            aadA (across the origin): S3AD_ECOLX - Experimental evidence at protein level: Swiss-Prot protein existence level 1. Mediates bacterial resistance to the antibiotics streptomycin and spectinomycin. From Escherichia coli.
