[The description below was written by a language model from this plasmid's Addgene catalogue record and pLannotate feature annotations shown in this document.]
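Description:
pICH71301 is a level 0 part plasmid from a Golden Gate modular cloning (MoClo) toolbox for plants, built in the pICH41295 backbone. Although catalogued as a plant expression vector, it is not an expression construct in its own right. It is a small (about 3 kb) storage plasmid that holds a single standardised regulatory part for later assembly into plant transcription units. It replicates in E. coli at high copy from a ColE1/pUC-type origin and is selected with spectinomycin through the aadA aminoglycoside adenylyltransferase gene, which spans the sequence origin in the annotated record.

The insert is the promoter and 5' untranslated region of RbcS2 from tomato (Solanum lycopersicum), a gene for the small subunit of Rubisco. Internal BsaI and BbsI (BpiI) recognition sites were removed by point mutation so the part tolerates the type IIS enzymes used in hierarchical assembly. The fragment was cloned in with BpiI, which destroyed those sites, and it can be released with BsaI, as expected for combining a promoter/5'UTR module with coding sequence and terminator modules in a one-pot reaction. The record does not state the specific fusion overhangs.

The automated feature table does not annotate the RbcS2 insert, which presumably lies in the unannotated stretch between the backbone features. Its other hits are short fragments of a gentamicin acetyltransferase, an integron integrase and lacI, plus an AmpR promoter. These look like remnants of the resistance cassette and backbone history rather than functional genes. The plasmid contains no plant selectable marker, T-DNA borders or reporter.
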