Addgene plasmid #50281: pICH71301
Depositing lab: Sylvestre Marillonnet & Nicola Patron. Depositing organization: Leibniz Institute of Plant Biochemistry (IPB). Publication: A golden gate modular cloning toolbox for plants. Engler C, Youles M, Gruetzner R, Ehnert TM, Werner S, Jones JD, Patron NJ, Marillonnet S. ACS Synth Biol. 2014 Nov 21;3(11):839-43. doi: 10.1021/sb4001504. Epub 2014 Feb 20. PubMed 24933124.
Backbone
  Vector backbone: pICH41295
  Vector type: plant expression
Growth in bacteria
  Bacterial resistance: Spectinomycin, 50 μg/mL
  Growth temperature: 37°C
  Growth strain: DH5alpha
  Copy number: High Copy
Gene/Insert
  Gene/Insert name: promoter and 5'UTR, RbcS2 (S. lycopersicum)
  Mutation: BsaI/BbsI sites removed by point-mutation
  Cloning method: Restriction Enzyme; 5′ cloning site BpiI (destroyed during cloning); 3′ cloning site BpiI (destroyed during cloning)
Terms and licenses: Academic/Nonprofit Terms; Industry Terms: Not Available to Industry
Depositor comments: insert can be released with BsaI
How to cite: pICH71301 was a gift from Sylvestre Marillonnet & Nicola Patron (Addgene plasmid # 50281 ; http://n2t.net/addgene:50281 ; RRID:Addgene_50281)
