>Addgene plasmid #50281 | pICH71301 | addgene partial sequence | sequence record 76519 | pBR322ori-F 5'-GGGAAACGCCTGGTATCTTT-3'
CTGACTTGAGCGTCGATTTTTGTGATGCTCGTCAGGGGGGCGGAGCCTATGGAAAAACGCCAGCAACGCG
GCCTTTTTACGGTTCCTGGCCTTTTGCTGGCCTTTTGCTCACATGTTCTTTCCTGCGTTATCCCCTGATT
CTGTGGATAACCGTATTACCGCCTTTGAGTGAGCTGATACCGCTCGCCGCAGCCGAACGACCGAGCGCAG
CGAGTCAGTGAGCGAGGAAGCGGAAGAGCGCCCAATACGCAAACCGCCTCTCCCCGCGCGTTGGCCGATT
CATTAATCACTCTGTGGTCTCAGGAGAATTCATGGGGCATTACAATTAATTAGTAATACTAATTTTAATA
ACACTAAATCATATTAGTCTCTATAGGTATAATATATAACTCTGGAGTCACTATCTGTATTTGGGATCAA
CAGTTACAAAGGTACGAGTAAAGTCTCTGATCCGACAAACAATCCGTATATCCTACCTTCCCGAAATTTC
ATGTATAAAATTATACTAAAATATTATTTTTCTTGTATTATCCGATTGAAAATTATGCGAATTCAACATA
AAACTCTAAAAAAAGAAAATAATGAAAATTACAACTTAAAAGAGTGTCTAAGTTGGAATCATGGTATTAC
ATAAAGTTGAGGACAATATAAGCAAGCAAACAAGTACTCTAGCTATCAATTTACTTTGGACTACTATATG
ATAAATATTTCAACCCCCCTCCTCCCCCACCAAAAAAAAATTAAAATAACAAGTTGAAGGACTCAAAAAA
AAAAAAAAAAA
