>Addgene plasmid #50281 | pICH71301 | addgene partial sequence | sequence record 76721 | AmpSeq-F 5'-ctcatgagcggatacatatttgaa-3'
GAAAAGTGCCACCTGACGTCTAAGAAACCATTATTATCATGACATTAACCTATAAAAATAGGCGTATCAC
GAGGCCCTTTCGTCCACTGAAGAGCCACTTCGTGGTCTCACATTTTGCTTCTTCTCTCTTTTTTTGGTTC
AATATGAACCTTTTGATGTCCACTATCCTTTTATATAATGAAATGATAAGGTTTTTGATATGTTATGTGG
TTCTTGATAACATTATACAATTACTTAATATCTACATATGAAAGGTTGGAATTTTTTTTAAGTCACCACA
ATAGAGGTGACACGTGTAAGCACCTCGTTAATCTTATCTCATCCAAGATGGGGGTAGGAAGAGGATATGA
ATGTATGATTGAGGTTGGTTTTGAGTTTTTTTTTTTTTTTTTTTTGAGTCCTTCAACTTGTTATTTTAAT
TTTTTTTTGGTGGGGGAGGAGGGGGGTTGAAATATTTATCATATAGTAGTCCAAAGTAAATTGATAGCTA
GAGTACTTGTTTGCTTGCTTATATTGTCCTCAACTTTATGTAATACCATGATTCCAACTTAGACACTCTT
TTAAGTTGTAATTTTCATTATTTTCTTTTTTTAGAGTTTTATGTTGAATTCGCATAATTTTCAATCGGAT
AATACAAGAAAAATAATATTTTAGTATAATTTTATACATGAAATTTCGGGAAGGTAGGATATACGGATTG
TTTGTCGGATCAGAGACTTTACTCGTACCTTTGTAACTGTTGATCCCAAATACAGATAGTGACTCCAGAG
TTATATATTATACCTATAGAGACTAATATGATTTAGTGTTATTAAAATTAGTATTACTAATTAATTGTAA
TGCCCCATGAATTCTCCTGA
